>Addgene plasmid #27716 | pUT1106-HQ858670 | depositor full sequence | sequence record 13020 | Author sequence
CAAATAATGATTTTATTTTGACTGATAGTGACCTGTTCGTTGCAACAAATTGATGAGCAATGCTTTTTTA
TAATGCCAACTTTGTACAAAAAAGCAGGCTCCGCGGCCGCCCCCTTCACCATGGAGGATCTGTACAGCAT
CCACCCGGGGATCTCGCGGGTCGTCGGAGGCGCGGCGAGCGAGGCGTCCGTCGCCGGCGCCGGCGCCGGC
GGGCCCTCGCCGTCGGATCTGACGGAGCTCATGAAGGCGCAGATCGCCAGCCACCCTCGCTACCCGTCCC
TCCTCTCCGCCTACATCGAGTGCCGCAAGGTGGGAGCGCATCCGCATGTGACGTCGCTGCTGGAGGAGGT
CAGCCGGGAGAGGCGCCCCGACGCCGGCGCCGGGGAGATCGGCGTCGATCCTGAGCTCGACGAATTCATG
GACGCTTACTGCCGGGTGCTGGTGCGCTACAAGGAGGAGCTGACCCGGCCGTTCGACGAGGCCGCGTCGT
TCCTGAGCAGCATTCAGGCGCAGCTCAGCGACCTCTGCAGCGGTGGAAGCTCGCCGGCGGCTACCGCCAC
GCACTCCGATGACATGATGGGCTCCTCTGAGGATGAGCAATGCTCAGGGGACACTGATGTGCCAGACATG
GGGCAAGAACATAGCTCTCACTTAGGTGACCACGAGCTCAAGGAGATGCTTCTTAAGAAGTACAGTGGAT
GCCTCAGCCGTCTTCGTTCAGAGTTCCTGAAGAAGCGGAAGAAAGGGAAGCTACCGAAGGATGCTCGGAC
GGTGTTACTAGAGTGGTGGAACACGCACTACCGCTGGCCTTATCCTACGGAGGAAGACAAGGTGAGGCTC
GCAGCAATGACCGGTCTCGACCCGAAGCAGATCAACAACTGGTTCATCAACCAGAGGAAGAGGCATTGGA
AGCCATCTGAGGACATGCGGTTCGCGCTCATGGAGGGTGTTGCCGGTGGGTCTTCTGGGACGACACTCTA
CTTCGATACAGGCACAATTGGACCCAAGGGTGGGCGCGCCGACCCAGCTTTCTTGTACAAAGTTGGCATT
ATAAGAAAGCATTGCTTATCAATTTGTTGCAACGAACAGGTCACTATCAGTCAAAATAAAATCATTATTT
GCCATCCAGCTGATATCCCCTATAGTGAGTCGTATTACATGGTCATAGCTGTTTCCTGGCAGCTCTGGCC
CGTGTCTCAAAATCTCTGATGTTACATTGCACAAGATAAAAATATATCATCATGAACAATAAAACTGTCT
GCTTACATAAACAGTAATACAAGGGGTGTTATGAGCCATATTCAACGGGAAACGTCGAGGCCGCGATTAA
ATTCCAACATGGATGCTGATTTATATGGGTATAAATGGGCTCGCGATAATGTCGGGCAATCAGGTGCGAC
AATCTATCGCTTGTATGGGAAGCCCGATGCGCCAGAGTTGTTTCTGAAACATGGCAAAGGTAGCGTTGCC
AATGATGTTACAGATGAGATGGTCAGACTAAACTGGCTGACGGAATTTATGCCTCTTCCGACCATCAAGC
ATTTTATCCGTACTCCTGATGATGCATGGTTACTCACCACTGCGATCCCCGGAAAAACAGCATTCCAGGT
ATTAGAAGAATATCCTGATTCAGGTGAAAATATTGTTGATGCGCTGGCAGTGTTCCTGCGCCGGTTGCAT
TCGATTCCTGTTTGTAATTGTCCTTTTAACAGCGATCGCGTATTTCGTCTCGCTCAGGCGCAATCACGAA
TGAATAACGGTTTGGTTGATGCGAGTGATTTTGATGACGAGCGTAATGGCTGGCCTGTTGAACAAGTCTG
GAAAGAAATGCATAAACTTTTGCCATTCTCACCGGATTCAGTCGTCACTCATGGTGATTTCTCACTTGAT
AACCTTATTTTTGACGAGGGGAAATTAATAGGTTGTATTGATGTTGGACGAGTCGGAATCGCAGACCGAT
ACCAGGATCTTGCCATCCTATGGAACTGCCTCGGTGAGTTTTCTCCTTCATTACAGAAACGGCTTTTTCA
AAAATATGGTATTGATAATCCTGATATGAATAAATTGCAGTTTCATTTGATGCTCGATGAGTTTTTCTAA
TCAGAATTGGTTAATTGGTTGTAACACTGGCAGAGCATTACGCTGACTTGACGGGACGGCGCAAGCTCAT
GACCAAAATCCCTTAACGTGAGTTACGCGTCGTTCCACTGAGCGTCAGACCCCGTAGAAAAGATCAAAGG
ATCTTCTTGAGATCCTTTTTTTCTGCGCGTAATCTGCTGCTTGCAAACAAAAAAACCACCGCTACCAGCG
GTGGTTTGTTTGCCGGATCAAGAGCTACCAACTCTTTTTCCGAAGGTAACTGGCTTCAGCAGAGCGCAGA
TACCAAATACTGTCCTTCTAGTGTAGCCGTAGTTAGGCCACCACTTCAAGAACTCTGTAGCACCGCCTAC
ATACCTCGCTCTGCTAATCCTGTTACCAGTGGCTGCTGCCAGTGGCGATAAGTCGTGTCTTACCGGGTTG
GACTCAAGACGATAGTTACCGGATAAGGCGCAGCGGTCGGGCTGAACGGGGGGTTCGTGCACACAGCCCA
GCTTGGAGCGAACGACCTACACCGAACTGAGATACCTACAGCGTGAGCATTGAGAAAGCGCCACGCTTCC
CGAAGGGAGAAAGGCGGACAGGTATCCGGTAAGCGGCAGGGTCGGAACAGGAGAGCGCACGAGGGAGCTT
CCAGGGGGAAACGCCTGGTATCTTTATAGTCCTGTCGGGTTTCGCCACCTCTGACTTGAGCGTCGATTTT
TGTGATGCTCGTCAGGGGGGCGGAGCCTATGGAAAAACGCCAGCAACGCGGCCTTTTTACGGTTCCTGGC
CTTTTGCTGGCCTTTTGCTCACATGTTCTTTCCTGCGTTATCCCCTGATTCTGTGGATAACCGTATTACC
GCCTTTGAGTGAGCTGATACCGCTCGCCGCAGCCGAACGACCGAGCGCAGCGAGTCAGTGAGCGAGGAAG
CGGAAGAGCGCCCAATACGCAAACCGCCTCTCCCCGCGCGTTGGCCGATTCATTAATGCAGCTGGCACGA
CAGGTTTCCCGACTGGAAAGCGGGCAGTGAGCGCAACGCAATTAATACGCGTACCGCTAGCCAGGAAGAG
TTTGTAGAAACGCAAAAAGGCCATCCGTCAGGATGGCCTTCTGCTTAGTTTGATGCCTGGCAGTTTATGG
CGGGCGTCCTGCCCGCCACCCTCCGGGCCGTTGCTTCACAACGTTCAAATCCGCTCCCGGCGGATTTGTC
CTACTCAGGAGAGCGTTCACCGACAAACAACAGATAAAACGAAAGGCCCAGTCTTCCGACTGAGCCTTTC
GTTTTATTTGATGCCTGGCAGTTCCCTACTCTCGCGTTAACGCTAGCATGGATGTTTTCCCAGTCACGAC
GTTGTAAAACGACGGCCAGTCTTAAGCTCGGGCCC
Features (pLannotate 1.2.2; 10 found; start..end, strand, type, name):
      1..100     +  protein_bind   attL1: mutant version of attL; recombination site for the Gateway® LR reaction LR Clonase™
    121..1005    +  CDS            OSH6: KNOS1_ORYSJ - Also known as HOS16. Experimental evidence at transcript level: Swiss-Prot protein existence level 2. Probable transcription factor that may be involved in shoot formation during early embryogenesis. From Oryza sativa subsp. japonica (Rice).
   1022..1121    -  protein_bind   attL2: mutant version of attL; recombination site for the Gateway® LR reaction LR Clonase™
   1139..1157    -  promoter       T7 promoter: promoter for bacteriophage T7 RNA polymerase
   1291..2100    +  CDS            KanR: aminoglycoside phosphotransferase; aph(3')-Ia; confers resistance to kanamycin in bacteria or G418 (Geneticin®) in eukaryotes
   2247..2835    +  rep_origin     ori: high-copy-number ColE1/pMB1/pBR322/pUC origin of replication
   3018..3110    +  CDS            lacI (fragment): lac repressor; lacI; The lac repressor binds to the lac operator to inhibit transcription in E. coli. This inhibition can be relieved by adding lactose or isopropyl-β-D-thiogalactopyranoside (IPTG).
   3165..3192    -  terminator     rrnB T2 terminator: transcription terminator T2 from the E. coli rrnB gene
   3324..3367    +  terminator     rrnB T1 terminator: Escherichia coli rrnB; transcription terminator T1 from the E. coli rrnB gene
   3414..3450    -  CDS            lacZα (fragment): LacZα fragment of β-galactosidase; lacZ fragment
