[The description below was written by a language model from this plasmid's Addgene catalogue record and pLannotate feature annotations shown in this document.]
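Description:
pUT1106-HQ858670 is a Gateway entry clone built on the Invitrogen pENTR/D backbone (2,580 bp without insert; the depositor's full sequence is 3,465 nt). It is one member of the Maize TFome, a collection of maize transcription factor open reading frames assembled for functional genomics. The plasmid is propagated in E. coli under kanamycin selection, conferred by an aminoglycoside phosphotransferase gene (aph(3')-Ia), and replicates from a ColE1/pUC-type origin. The catalogue entry lists it as low copy, whereas the automated annotation describes this origin class as high copy. rrnB T1 and T2 terminators lie upstream of the cloning region, where they insulate the insert from read-through transcription. The short lacI and lacZα fragments in the annotation are backbone remnants with no evident function.

The payload is an 885 bp coding sequence for a Zea mays homeobox (HB) transcription factor. It was PCR-amplified from a full-length cDNA clone of the Maize Full-length cDNA Project, and its native stop codon was retained. The annotation tool labels this ORF by similarity to rice OSH6, a KNOX-type homeobox protein thought to act in shoot formation during early embryogenesis. This reflects homology only, as the insert is of maize origin. The ORF sits between attL1 and attL2 sites and has no promoter for expression in the entry vector. A T7 promoter lies just outside attL2 and points back toward the insert in antisense orientation. The attL sites allow LR Clonase-mediated transfer of the ORF into attR-containing destination vectors for expression in plants, yeast, bacteria or other systems. Because the stop codon is present, N-terminal fusions are possible but C-terminal tags would not be translated.
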