Addgene plasmid #27716: pUT1106-HQ858670
Depositing lab: John Gray & Erich Grotewold. Depositing organization: University of Toledo. Publication: The Maize TFome--development of a transcription factor open reading frame collection for functional genomics. Burdo B, Gray J, Goetting-Minesky MP, Wittler B, Hunt M, Li T, Velliquette D, Thomas J, Gentzel I, dos Santos Brito M, Mejia-Guerra MK, Connolly LN, Qaisi D, Li W, Casas MI, Doseff AI, Grotewold E. Plant J. 2014 Oct;80(2):356-66. doi: 10.1111/tpj.12623. Epub 2014 Aug 26. PubMed 25053252.
Backbone
  Vector backbone: pENTR/D
  Backbone manufacturer: Invitrogen
  Backbone size w/o insert (bp): 2580
  Vector type: Entry vector
Growth in bacteria
  Bacterial resistance: Kanamycin, 50 μg/mL
  Growth temperature: 37°C
  Growth strain: DH5alpha
  Growth instructions: E. coli TOP10
  Copy number: Low Copy
Gene/Insert
  Gene/Insert name: Homeobox HB transcription factor CDS from DR804210
  Species: Zea mays
  Insert size (bp): 885
  GenBank ID: HQ858670
  Cloning method: Restriction Enzyme
  Sequencing primers: 5′ M13 For; 3′ M13 Rev
Terms and licenses: Academic/Nonprofit Terms; Industry Terms: Not Available to Industry
Depositor comments: This CDS was amplified using PCR from a full length cDNA template from the Maize Full-length cDNA Project (www.maizecdna.org) and the PCR product included the stop codon. The PCR product was cloned into a Gateway pENTR/D vector. Further information on this gene may be obtained at www.grassius.org using the GenBank number. (The second half of the plasmid name is the GenBank Number for the sequence of the insert)
How to cite: pUT1106-HQ858670 was a gift from John Gray & Erich Grotewold (Addgene plasmid # 27716 ; http://n2t.net/addgene:27716 ; RRID:Addgene_27716)
