>Addgene plasmid #27716 | pUT1106-HQ858670 | addgene partial sequence | sequence record 34042 | 27716 with M13pUC-fwd
AATAATGATTTTATTTTGACTGATAGTGACCTGTTCGTTGCAACAAATTGATGAGCAATGCTTTTTTATA
ATGCCAACTTTGTACAAAAAAGCAGGCTCCGCGGCCGCCCCCTTCACCATGGAGGATCTGTACAGCATCC
ACCCGGGGATCTCGCGGGTCGTCGGAGGCGCGGCGAGCGAGGCGTCCGTCGCCGGCGCCGGCGCCGGCGG
GCCCTCGCCGTCGGATCTGACGGAGCTCATGAAGGCGCAGATCGCCAGCCACCCTCGCTACCCGTCCCTC
CTCTCCGCCTACATCGAGTGCCGCAAGGTGGGAGCGCATCCGCATGTGACGTCGCTGCTGGAGGAGGTCA
GCCGGGAGAGGCGCCCCGACGCCGGCGCCGGGGAGATCGGCGTCGATCCTGAGCTCGACGAATTCATGGA
CGCTTACTGCCGGGTGCTGGTGCGCTACAAGGAGGAGCTGACCCGGCCGTTCGACGAGGCCGCGTCGTTC
CTGAGCAGCATTCAGGCGCAGCTCAGCGACCTCTGCAGCGGTGGAAGCTCGCCGGCGGCTACCGCCACGC
ACTCCGATGACATGATGGGCTCCTCTGAGGATGAGCAATGCTCAGGGGACACTGATGTGCCAGACATGGG
GCAAGAACATAGCTCTCACTTAGGTGACCACGAGCTCAAGGAGATGCTTCTTAAGAAGTACAGTGGATGC
CTCAGCCGTCTTCGTTCAGAGTTCCTGAAGAAGCGGAAGAAAGGGAAGCTACCGAA
